>Addgene plasmid #19731 | pCDNA3 Flag Jnk1a1MKK7B2 | addgene partial sequence | sequence record 26062 | 19731 with CMV-F
CTCTCTGGCTAACTAGAGAACCCACTGCTTACTGGCTTATCGAAATTAATACGACTCACTATAGGGAGAC
CCAAGCTTCGGCAGCCAACATGGACTATAAGGACGATGATGACAAAAGCAGAAGCAAGCGTGACAACAAT
TTTTATAGTGTAGAGATTGGAGATTCTACATTCACAGTCCTGAAACGATATCAGAATTTAAAACCTATAG
GCTCAGGAGCTCAAGGAATAGTATGCGCAGCTTATGATGCCATTCTTGAAAGAAATGTTGCAATCAAGAA
GCTAAGCCGACCATTTCAGAATCAGACTCATGCCAAGCGGGCCTACAGAGAGCTAGTTCTTATGAAATGT
GTTAATCACAAAAATATAATTGGCCTTTTGAATGTTTTCACACCACAGAAATCCCTAGAAGAATTTCAAG
ATGTTTACATAGTCATGGAGCTCATGGATGCAAATCTTTGCCAAGTGATTCAGATGGAGCTAGATCATGA
AAGAATGTCCTACCTTCTCTATCAGATGCTGTGTGGAATCAAGCACCTTCATTCTGCTGGAATTATTCAT
CGGGACTTAAAGCCCAGTAATATAGTAGTAAAATCTGATTGCACTTTGAAGATTCTTGACTTCGGTCTGG
CCAGGACTGCAGGAACGAGTTTTATGATGACGCCTTATGTAGTGACTCGCTACTACAGAGCACCCGAGGT
CATCCTTGGCATGGGCTACAAGGAAAACGTGGNTTTATGGTCTGTGG
