>Addgene plasmid #19731 | pCDNA3 Flag Jnk1a1MKK7B2 | addgene partial sequence | sequence record 26063 | 19731 with BGH-rev
CTATAGAATAGGGCCCTCTAGGGGATGATGTCTATCAATGACTAACCGACTCCCCATCCCTCCCACCTCC
CGATGGCCCAAGTAGTCATCTACAGCAGCCCAGAGGCCCAGCTGCTGCTTCTAGAGCTTGAGCTCGAGTC
GACCCATGGAGTCTAGGCCGCGCTACCTGCCCGAGACCCACTCTGCCTGGGCCTGAGGGATGGCTGGTGA
CAGAGGGAAGGACTTGGGAGAAGGTGGGGAAGTGGGAGACTCCTCCAGACTCCCACTGAAGAAGGGCAGA
TGGTGCTGACTCAGGACTCCACTAGTCCTTGGGGACTCGGTCTTCGCCATGACATCCTTAAACCAGGACG
CGACATCCACCTCGAGTATCTCATAGTGCTTGATGAAGCTGTGTTCAAGTAGCTTATTATACTTTGGTCT
CTTCCTGTGATCTTTAGTAAGGCAGTCTTTGACAAATGACTGGAAGTCCCCTGAGAAGCCCATGTGACCA
GGCAGGAGTGGGGGCTCTTCCTGTAGGACTTTGGTGAGGACCTCAAAGTCCGTCTTGCAGTTCTTATAGG
GGAACTGTCCTGTTGCCAGCTCCACCAGTGAGATGCC
