[The description below was written by a language model from this plasmid's Addgene catalogue record.]
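Description:
pCDNA3 Flag Jnk1a1MKK7B2 is a mammalian expression plasmid built on the Invitrogen pcDNA3 backbone (about 5.4 kb without insert). It is propagated in E. coli as a high-copy plasmid under ampicillin selection. No feature table accompanies the record, so individual backbone elements are not itemised. pcDNA3 in its standard form drives inserts from the CMV immediate-early promoter with a downstream polyadenylation signal, and it carries a neomycin resistance cassette that permits G418 selection in mammalian cells. The T7 and SP6 sequencing primers listed match the phage promoters that flank the pcDNA3 polylinker.

The insert of roughly 2.7 kb sits between HindIII and XbaI sites, both of which were preserved. It combines sequences from two genes: human MAPK8, encoding the JNK1 alpha-1 isoform, and mouse Map2k7, encoding the MKK7 beta-2 isoform, with a Flag epitope at the N terminus. The name, the single insert and its size point to one fused open reading frame joining the MAP kinase JNK1 to its direct upstream activating kinase MKK7. However, the record does not state the order of the two partners, any linker between them, or the resulting activity. Tethering a MAP kinase to its activator is a common way to obtain a constitutively active enzyme independent of upstream stimuli, and the Flag tag allows detection or immunoprecipitation of the product.

The associated publication concerns the requirement for Bax-family Bcl2-related proteins in apoptotic signalling by JNK. This suggests the plasmid was used for transfection of cultured mammalian cells to study the effects of JNK pathway activation on cell death.
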