Addgene plasmid #19731: pCDNA3 Flag Jnk1a1MKK7B2
Depositing lab: Roger Davis. Publication: The Bax subfamily of Bcl2-related proteins is essential for apoptotic signal transduction by c-Jun NH(2)-terminal kinase. Lei K, Nimnual A, Zong WX, Kennedy NJ, Flavell RA, Thompson CB, Bar-Sagi D, Davis RJ. Mol Cell Biol. 2002 Jul . 22(13):4929-42. 10.1128/MCB.22.13.4929-4942.2002 PubMed 12052897.
Backbone
  Vector backbone: pcDNA3
  Backbone manufacturer: invitrogen
  Backbone size w/o insert (bp): 5446
  Vector type: Mammalian Expression
Growth in bacteria
  Bacterial resistance: Ampicillin, 100 μg/mL
  Growth temperature: 37°C
  Growth strain: DH5alpha
  Copy number: High Copy
Gene/Insert
  Gene/Insert name: Jnk1a1MKK7b2 (alt names: Jnk1a1; MKK7)
  Species: H. sapiens (human), M. musculus (mouse)
  Insert size (bp): 2674
  Entrez Gene: Map2k7 (a.k.a. 5930412N11Rik, JNKK 2, Jnkk, Jnkk2, MAPKK 7, MEK 7, Mapkk7, Mek7, Mkk7, Prkm, Prkmk7, sek, sek2); MAPK8 (a.k.a. JNK, JNK-46, JNK1, JNK1A2, JNK21B1/2, PRKM8, SAPK1, SAPK1c)
  Tag / fusion protein: Flag (N terminal on insert)
  Cloning method: Restriction Enzyme; 5′ cloning site Hind III (not destroyed); 3′ cloning site Xba I (not destroyed)
  Sequencing primers: 5′ T7; 3′ SP6
Terms and licenses: Academic/Nonprofit Terms; Industry Terms: Not Available to Industry
How to cite: pCDNA3 Flag Jnk1a1MKK7B2 was a gift from Roger Davis (Addgene plasmid # 19731 ; http://n2t.net/addgene:19731 ; RRID:Addgene_19731)
